>Addgene plasmid #209290 | pMW41: pET-His-MBP-SUMO-R2Bm-SII | addgene full sequence | sequence record 414427 | Addgene NGS Result
TGGCGAATGGG
[124 nt withheld, positions 12-135]
C
[91 nt withheld, positions 137-227]
A
[49 nt withheld, positions 229-277]
CCTTTGACGTTGGAGTCCACGTTCTTT
[37 nt withheld, positions 305-341]
ACCCTATCTCGGTCTATTCTTTTGATTTATAAGGGATTTTGCCGATTTCGGCCTATTGGTTAAAAAATGA
GCTGATTTAACAAAAATTTAACGCGAATTTTAACAAAATATTAACGTTTACAATTTCTGGCGGCACGATG
GCATGAGATTATCAAAAAGGATCTTCACCTAGATCCTTTTAAATTAAAAATGAAGTTTTAAATCAATCTA
AAGTATATATGAGTAAACTTGGTCTGACAGTTACCAATGCTTAATCAGTGAGGCACCTATCTCAGCGATC
TGTCTATTTCGTTCATCCATAGTTGCCTGACTCCCCGTCGTGTAGATAACTACGATACGGGAGGGCTTAC
CATCTGGCCCCAGTGCTGCAATGATACCGCGAGACCCACGCTCACCGGCTCCAGATTTATCAGCAATAAA
CCAGCCAGCCGGAAGGGCCGAGCGCAGAAGTGGTCCTGCAACTTTATCCGCCTCCATCCAGTCTATTAAT
TGTTGCCGGGAAGCTAGAGTAAGTAGTTCGCCAGTTAATAGTTTGCGCAACGTTGTTGCCATTGCTACAG
GCATCGTGGTGTCACGCTCGTCGTTTGGTATGGCTTCATTCAGCTCCGGTTCCCAACGATCAAGGCGAGT
TACATGATCCCCCATGTTGTGCAAAAAAGCGGTTAGCTCCTTCGGTCCTCCGATCGTTGTCAGAAGTAAG
TTGGCCGCAGTGTTATCACTCATGGTTATGGCAGCACTGCATAATTCTCTTACTGTCATGCCATCCGTAA
GATGCTTTTCTGTGACTGGTGAGTACTCAACCAAGTCATTCTGAGAATAGTGTATGCGGCGACCGAGTTG
CTCTTGCCCGGCGTCAATACGGGATAATACCGCGCCACATAGCAGAACTTTAAAAGTGCTCATCATTGGA
AAACGTTCTTCGGGGCGAAAACTCTCAAGGATCTTACCGCTGTTGAGATCCAGTTCGATGTAACCCACTC
GTGCACCCAACTGATCTTCAGCATCTTTTACTTTCACCAGCGTTTCTGGGTGAGCAAAAACAGGAAGGCA
AAATGCCGCAAAAAAGGGAATAAGGGCGACACGGAAATGTTGAATACTCATACTCTTCCTTTTTCAATCA
TGATTGAAGCATTTATCAGGGTTATTGTCTCATGAGCGGATACATATTTGAATGTATTTAGAAAAATAAA
CAAATAGGTCATGACCAAAATCCCTTAACGTGAGTTTTCGTTCCACTGAGCGTCAGACCCCGTAGAAAAG
ATCAAAGGATCTTCTTGAGATCCTTTTTTTCTGCGCGTAATCTGCTGCTTGCAAACAAAAAAACCACCGC
TACCAGCGGTGGTTTGTTTGCCGGATCAAGAGCTACCAACTCTTTTTCCGAAGGTAACTGGCTTCAGCAG
AGCGCAGATACCAAATACTGTCCTTCTAGTGTAGCCGTAGTTAGGCCACCACTTCAAGAACTCTGTAGCA
CCGCCTACATACCTCGCTCTGCTAATCCTGTTACCAGTGGCTGCTGCCAGTGGCGATAAGTCGTGTCTTA
CCGGGTTGGACTCAAGACGATAGTTACCGGATAAGGCGCAGCGGTCGGGCTGAACGGGGGGTTCGTGCAC
ACAGCCCAGCTTGGAGCGAACGACCTACACCGAACTGAGATACCTACAGCGTGAGCTATGAGAAAGCGCC
ACGCTTCCCGAAGGGAGAAAGGCGGACAGGTATCCGGTAAGCGGCAGGGTCGGAACAGGAGAGCGCACGA
GGGAGCTTCCAGGGGGAAACGCCTGGTATCTTTATAGTCCTGTCGTGTTTCGCCACCTCTGACTTGAGCG
TCGATTTTTGTGATGCTCGTCAGGGGGGCGGAGCCTATGGAAAAACGCCAGCAACGCGGCCTTTTTACGG
TTCCTGGCCTTTTGCTGGCCTTTTGCTCACATGTTCTTTCCTGCGTTATCCCCTGATTCTGTGGATAACC
GTATTACCGCCTTTGAGTGAGCTGATACCGCTCGCCGCAGCCGAACGACCGAGCGCAGCGAGTCAGTGAG
CGAGGAAGCGGAAGAGCGCCTGATGCGGTATTTTCTCCTTACGCATCTGTGCGGTATTTCACACCGCAAT
GGTGCACTCTCAGTACAATCTGCTCTGATGCCGCATAGTTAAGCCAGTATACACTCCGCTATCGCTACGT
GACTGGGTCATGGCTGCGCCCCGACACCCGCCAACACCCGCTGACGCGCCCTGACGGGCTTGTCTGCTCC
CGGCATCCGCTTACAGACAAGCTGTGACCGTCTCCGGGAGCTGCATGTGTCAGAGGTTTTCACCGTCATC
ACCGAAACGCGCGAGGCAGCTGCGGTAAAGCTCATCAGCGTGGTCGTGAAGCGATTCACAGATGTCTGCC
TGTTCATCCGCGTCCAGCTCGTTGAGTTTCTCCAGAAGCGTTAATGTCTGGCTTCTGATAAAGCGGGCCA
TGTTAAGGGCGGTTTTTTCCTGTTTGGTCACTGATGCCTCCGTGTAAGGGGGATTTCTGTTCATGGGGGT
AATGATACCGATGAAACGAGAGAGGATGCTCACGATACGGGTTACTGATGATGAACATGCCCGGTTACTG
GAACGTTGTGAGGGTAAACAACTGGCGGTATGGATGCGGCGGGACCAGAGAAAAATCACTCAGGGTCAAT
GCCAGCGCTTCGTTAATACAGATGTAGGTGTTCCACAGGGTAGCCAGCAGCATCCTGCGATGCAGATCCG
GAACATAATGGTGCAGGGCGCTGACTTCCGCGTTTCCAGACTTTACGAAACACGGAAACCGAAGACCATT
CATGTTGTTGCTCAGGTCGCAGACGTTTTGCAGCAGCAGTCGCTTCACGTTCGCTCGCGTATCGGTGATT
CATTCTGCTAACCAGTAAGGCAACCCCGCCAGCCTAGCCGGGTCCTCAACGACAGGAGCACGATCATGCT
AGTCATGCCCCGCGCCCACCGGAAGGAGCTGACTGGGTTGAAGGCTCTCAAGGGCATCGGTCGAGATCCC
GGTGCCTAATGAGTGAGCTAACTTACATTAATTGCGTTGCGCTCACTGCCCGCTTTCCAGTCGGGAAACC
TGTCGTGCCAGCTGCATTAATGAATCGGCCAACGCGCGGGGAGAGGCGGTTTGCGTATTGGGCGCCAGGG
TGGTTTTTCTTTTCACCAGTGAGACGGGCAACAGCTGATTGCCCTTCACCGCCTGGCCCTGAGAGAGTTG
CAGCAAGCGGTCCACGCTGGTTTGCCCCAGCAGGCGAAAATCCTGTTTGATGGTGGTTAACGGCGGGATA
TAACATGAGCTGTCTTCGGTATCGTCGTATCCCACTACCGAGATGTCCGCACCAACGCGCAGCCCGGACT
CGGTAATGGCGCGCATTGCGCCCAGCGCCATCTGATCGTTGGCAACCAGCATCGCAGTGGGAACGATGCC
CTCATTCAGCATTTGCATGGTTTGTTGAAAACCGGACATGGCACTCCAGTCGCCTTCCCGTTCCGCTATC
GGCTGAATTTGATTGCGAGTGAGATATTTATGCCAGCCAGCCAGACGCAGACGCGCCGAGACAGAACTTA
ATGGGCCCGCTAACAGCGCGATTTGCTGGTGACCCAATGCGACCAGATGCTCCACGCCCAGTCGCGTACC
GTCTTCATGGGAGAAAATAATACTGTTGATGGGTGTCTGGTCAGAGACATCAAGAAATAACGCCGGAACA
TTAGTGCAGGCAGCTTCCACAGCAATGGCATCCTGGTCATCCAGCGGATAGTTAATGATCAGCCCACTGA
CGCGTTGCGCGAGAAGATTGTGCACCGCCGCTTTACAGGCTTCGACGCCGCTTCGTTCTACCATCGACAC
CACCACGCTGGCACCCAGTTGATCGGCGCGAGATTTAATCGCCGCGACAATTTGCGACGGCGCGTGCAGG
GCCAGACTGGAGGTGGCAACGCCAATCAGCAACGACTGTTTGCCCGCCAGTTGTTGTGCCACGCGGTTGG
GAATGTAATTCAGCTCCGCCATCGCCGCTTCCACTTTTTCCCGCGTTTTCGCAGAAACGTGGCTGGCCTG
GTTCACCACGCGGGAAACGGTCTGATAAGAGACACCGGCATACTCTGCGACATCGTATAACGTTACTGGT
TTCACATTCACCACCCTGAATTGACTCTCTTCCGGGCGCTATCATGCCATACCGCGAAAGGTTTTGCGCC
ATTCGATGGTGTCCGGGATCTCGACGCTCTCCCTTATGCGACTCCTGCATTAGGAAGCAGCCCAGTAGTA
GGTTGAGGCCGTTGAGCACCGCCGCCGCAAGGAATGGTGCATGCAAGGAGATGGCGCCCAACAGTCCCCC
GGCCACGGGGCCTGCCACCATACCCACGCCGAAACAAGCGCTCATGAGCCCGAAGTGGCGAGCCCGATCT
TCCCCATCGGTGATGTCGGCGATATAGGCGCCAGCAACCGCACCTGTGGCGCCGGTGATGCCGGCCACGA
TGCGTCCGGCGTAGAGGATCGAGATCGATCTCGATCCCGCGAAATTAATACGACTCACTATAGGGGAATT
GTGAGCGGATAACAATTCCCCTCTAGAAATAATTTTGTTTAACTTTAAGAAGGAGATATACCATGAGCAA
GCATCACCATCATTCAGGCCATCACCATACCGGACACCACCATCATTCAGGCAGTCATCACCATACCGGG
AAAACTGAAGAAGGTAAACTGGTAATCTGGATTAACGGCGATAAAGGCTATAACGGTCTCGCTGAAGTCG
GTAAGAAATTCGAGAAAGATACCGGAATTAAAGTCACCGTTGAGCATCCGGATAAACTGGAAGAGAAATT
CCCACAGGTTGCGGCAACTGGCGATGGCCCTGACATTATCTTCTGGGCACACGACCGCTTTGGTGGCTAC
GCTCAATCTGGCCTGTTGGCTGAAATCACCCCGGACAAAGCGTTCCAGGACAAGCTGTATCCGTTTACCT
GGGATGCCGTACGTTACAACGGCAAGCTGATTGCTTACCCGATCGCTGTTGAAGCGTTATCGCTGATTTA
TAACAAAGATCTGCTGCCGAACCCGCCAAAAACCTGGGAAGAGATCCCGGCGCTGGATAAAGAACTGAAA
GCGAAAGGTAAGAGCGCGCTGATGTTCAACCTGCAAGAACCGTACTTCACCTGGCCGCTGATTGCTGCTG
ACGGGGGTTATGCGTTCAAGTATGAAAACGGCAAGTACGACATTAAAGACGTGGGCGTGGATAACGCTGG
CGCGAAAGCGGGTCTGACCTTCCTGGTTGACCTGATTAAAAACAAACACATGAATGCAGACACTGATTAC
TCCATCGCAGAAGCTGCCTTTAATAAAGGCGAAACAGCGATGACCATCAACGGCCCGTGGGCATGGTCCA
ACATCGACACCAGCAAAGTGAATTATGGTGTAACGGTACTGCCGACCTTCAAGGGTCAACCATCCAAACC
GTTCGTTGGCGTGCTGAGCGCAGGTATTAACGCCGCCAGTCCGAACAAAGAGCTGGCAAAAGAGTTCCTC
GAAAACTATCTGCTGACTGATGAAGGTCTGGAAGCGGTTAATAAAGACAAACCGCTGGGTGCCGTAGCGC
TGAAGTCTTACGAGGAAGAGTTGGCGAAAGATCCACGTATTGCCGCCACCATGGAAAACGCCCAGAAAGG
TGAAATCATGCCGAACATCCCGCAGATGTCCGCTTTCTGGTATGCCGTGCGTACTGCGGTGATCAACGCC
GCCAGCGGTCGTCAGACTGTCGATGAAGCCCTGAAAGACGCGCAGACTAATTCGAGCTCAGCTGCGGGTG
GCGAAGAAGATAAGAAACCGGCAGGTGGCGAAGGTGGCGGTGCCCATATCAACCTGAAAGTGAAAGGTCA
AGACGGCAACGAAGTCTTTTTCCGCATCAAACGTTCTACCCAGCTGAAAAAGCTGATGAACGCATACTGT
GACCGTCAGTCTGTAGACATGACCGCAATTGCTTTCCTGTTTGATGGTCGTCGCCTGCGTGCGGAACAGA
CCCCGGATGAACTGGAGATGGAAGATGGCGACGAAATCGACGCAATGCTTCATCAGACTGGTGGCTCAAG
TGGATCCGGTTGGACCTGCCAGTTCTGCGAACGAACCTTTTCGACCAACAGGGGTTTGGGTGTCCACAAG
CGTAGAGCCCACCCTGTTGAGACCAATACGGATGCCGCTCCGATGATGGTGAAGCGGCGGTGGCATGGCG
AGGAAATCGACCTCCTCGCTCGCACCGAGGCCAGGTTGCTCGCTGAGCGGGGTCAGTGCTCGGGTGGAGA
CCTCTTTGGCGCGCTTCCAGGGTTTGGAAGAACTCTGGAAGCGATTAAGGGACAACGGCGGAGGGAGCCT
TATCGGGCATTGGTGCAAGCGCACCTTGCCCGATTTGGTTCCCAGCCGGGTCCCTCGTCGGGGGGGTGCT
CGGCCGAGCCTGACTTCCGGCGGGCTTCTGGAGCTGAGGAAGCGGGCGAGGAACGATGCGCCGAAGACGC
CGCTGCCTATGATCCATCCGCAGTCGGTCAGATGTCGCCCGATGCCGCTCGGGTTCTCTCCGAACTCCTT
GAGGGTGCGGGGAGAAGACGAGCGTGCAGGGCTATGAGACCCAAGACTGCAGGGCGGCGAAACGATTTGC
ACGATGATCGGACAGCTAGTGCCCACAAAACCAGTAGACAAAAGCGCAGGGCAGAGTACGCGCGTGTGCA
GGAACTGTACAAGAAGTGTCGCAGCAGAGCAGCAGCTGAGGTGATCGATGGCGCGTGTGGGGGTGTCGGA
CACTCGCTCGAGGAGATGGAGACCTATTGGCGACCTATCCTCGAGAGAGTGTCCGATGCACCTGGGCCTA
CACCGGAAGCTCTTCACGCCCTAGGGCGTGCGGAGTGGCACGGGGGCAATCGCGACTACACCCAGCTGTG
GAAGCCGATCTCGGTGGAAGAGATCAAGGCCTCCCGCTTTGACTGGCGAACTTCGCCGGGCCCGGACGGT
ATACGTTCGGGTCAGTGGCGTGCGGTTCCTGTGCACTTGAAGGCGGAAATGTTCAATGCATGGATGGCAC
GAGGCGAAATACCCGAAATTCTACGGCAGTGCCGAACCGTCTTTGTACCTAAGGTGGAGAGACCAGGTGG
ACCGGGGGAATATCGACCGATCTCGATCGCGTCGATTCCCCTGAGACACTTTCACTCCATCTTGGCCCGG
AGGCTGTTGGCTTGCTGCCCCCCTGATGCACGACAGCGCGGATTTATCTGCGCCGACGGTACGCTGGAGA
ATTCCGCAGTACTGGACGCGGTGCTTGGGGATAGCAGGAAGAAGCTGCGGGAATGTCACGTGGCGGTGCT
AGACTTCGCCAAGGCATTTGACACAGTGTCTCACGAGGCACTTGTCGAATTGCTGAGGTTGAGGGGCATG
CCCGAACAGTTCTGCGGCTACATTGCTCACCTATACGATACGGCGTCCACCACCTTAGCCGTGAACAATG
AAATGAGCAGCCCTGTAAAAGTGGGACGAGGGGTTCGTCAAGGGGACCCTCTGTCGCCGATACTCTTCAA
CGTGGTGATGGACCTCATCCTGGCTTCCCTGCCGGAGAGGGTCGGGTATAGGTTGGAGATGGAACTCGTG
TCCGCTCTGGCCTATGCTGACGACCTAGTCCTGCTTGCGGGGTCGAAGGTAGGGATGCAGGAGTCCATCT
CTGCTGTGGACTGTGTCGGTAGGCAGATGGGCCTACGCCTGAATTGCAGGAAAAGCGCGGTTCTGTCTAT
GATACCGGATGGCCACCGCAAGAAGCATCACTACCTGACTGAGCGAACCTTCAATATTGGAGGTAAGCCG
CTCAGGCAGGTGAGTTGTGTTGAGCGGTGGCGATATCTTGGTGTCGATTTTGAGGCCTCTGGATGCGTGA
CATTAGAGCATAGTATCAGTAGTGCTCTGAATAACATCTCAAGGGCACCTCTCAAACCCCAACAGAGGTT
GGAGATTTTGAGAGCTCATCTGATTCCGAGATTCCAGCACGGTTTTGTGCTTGGAAACATCTCGGATGAC
CGATTGAGAATGCTCGATGTCCAAATCCGGAAAGCAGTCGGACAGTGGCTAAGGCTACCGGCGGATGTGC
CCAAGGCATATTATCACGCCGCAGTTCAGGACGGCGGCTTAGCGATCCCATCGGTGCGAGCGACCATCCC
GGACCTCATTGTGAGGCGTTTCGGGGGGCTCGACTCGTCACCATGGTCAGTGGCAAGAGCCGCCGCCAAA
TCTGATAAGATTCGTAAGAAACTGCGGTGGGCCTGGAAACAGCTCCGCAGGTTCAGCCGTGTTGACTCCA
CAACGCAACGACCATCTGTGCGCTTGTTTTGGCGAGAACATCTGCATGCATCTGTTGATGGACGCGAACT
TCGCGAATCCACACGCACCCCGACATCCACAAAGTGGATTAGGGAGCGATGCGCGCAGATAACCGGACGG
GACTTCGTGCAGTTCGTGCACACTCATATCAACGCCCTCCCATCCCGCATTCGCGGATCGAGAGGGCGTA
GAGGTGGGGGTGAGTCTTCGTTGACCTGCCGTGCTGGTTGCAAGGTTAGGGAGACGACGGCTCACATCCT
ACAACAGTGTCACAGAACACACGGCGGCCGGATTCTACGACACAACAAGATTGTATCTTTCGTGGCGAAA
GCCATGGAAGAGAACAAGTGGACGGTTGAGCTGGAGCCGAGGCTACGAACATCGGTTGGTCTCCGTAAGC
CGGATATTATCGCCTCCAGGGATGGTGTCGGAGTGATCGTGGACGTGCAGGTGGTCTCGGGCCAGCGATC
GCTTGACGAGCTCCACCGTGAGAAACGTAATAAATACGGGAATCACGGGGAGCTGGTTGAGTTGGTCGCA
GGTAGACTAGGACTTCCGAAAGCTGAGTGCGTGCGAGCCACTTCGTGCACGATATCTTGGAGGGGAGTAT
GGAGCCTGACTTCTTATAAGGAGTTAAGGTCCATAATCGGGCTTCGGGAACCGACACTACAAATCGTTCC
GATACTGGCGTTGAGAGGTTCACACATGAACTGGACCAGGTTCAATCAGATGACGTCCGTCATGGGGGGC
GGCGTTGGTGCTAGCTGGAGCCATCCGCAGTTTGAAAAAGGTGGTGGTAGCGGTGGTGGTTCAGGTGGTA
GTGCATGGTCACACCCTCAGTTTGAGAAAAATTAATTAACCTAGGCTGCTGCCACCGCTGAGCAATAACT
AGCATAACCCCTTGGGGCCTCTAAACGGGTCTTGAGGGGTTTTTTGCTGAAAGGAGGAACTATATCCGGA
T
Features (pLannotate 1.2.2; 19 found; start..end, strand, type, name):
     12..467     +  rep_origin     f1 ori (sequence partly withheld): f1 bacteriophage origin of replication; arrow indicates direction of (+) strand synthesis
    582..1442    -  CDS            AmpR: β-lactamase; bla; confers resistance to ampicillin, carbenicillin, and related antibiotics
   1443..1535    -  promoter       AmpR promoter: bla
   1616..2204    +  rep_origin     ori: high-copy-number ColE1/pMB1/pBR322/pUC origin of replication
   2390..2529    -  misc_feature   bom: basis of mobility region from pBR322
   2631..2822    -  CDS            rop: Rop protein, which maintains plasmids at low copy number; rop
   2839..3219    +  CDS            YPB1_ECOLX: Protein predicted: Swiss-Prot protein existence level 4. From Escherichia coli.
   3281..3345    -  CDS            TcR (fragment): tetracycline efflux protein; tet; confers resistance to tetracycline
   3360..3381    -  protein_bind   CAP binding site: CAP binding activates transcription in the presence of cAMP. E. coli catabolite activator protein
   3394..4476    -  CDS            lacI: lac repressor; lacI; The lac repressor binds to the lac operator to inhibit transcription in E. coli. This inhibition can be relieved by adding lactose or isopropyl-β-D-thiogalactopyranoside (IPTG).
   4477..4554    -  promoter       lacI promoter: lacI
   4562..4841    -  CDS            TcR (fragment): tetracycline efflux protein; tet; confers resistance to tetracycline
   4867..4885    +  promoter       T7 promoter: promoter for bacteriophage T7 RNA polymerase
   4886..4910    +  protein_bind   lac operator: The lac repressor binds to the lac operator to inhibit transcription in E. coli. This inhibition can be relieved by adding lactose or isopropyl-β-D-thiogalactopyranoside (IPTG). lac repressor encoded by lacI
   4925..4947    +  RBS            RBS: efficient ribosome binding site from bacteriophage T7 gene 10 (Olins and Rangwala, 1989)
   5031..6129    +  CDS            MBP (fragment): maltose binding protein from E. coli; malE (mutated); This version of the gene does not encode a signal sequence, so MBP will remain in the cytosol.
   6181..6426    +  CDS            SUMO1 (fragment): SUMO1_ORYSJ - Also known as SMT3, SUM1. Experimental evidence at protein level: Swiss-Prot protein existence level 1. Ubiquitin-like protein which can be covalently attached to target lysines as a monomer. Does not seem to be involved in protein degradation and may function as an antagonist of ubiquitin in the degradation process (By similarity). From Oryza sativa subsp. japonica (Rice).
   9555..9572    +  CDS            SET1 (fragment): solubility-enhancement tag derived from T7 phage gene 10B
   9580..9627    +  terminator     T7 terminator: transcription terminator for bacteriophage T7 RNA polymerase
