[The description below was written by a language model from this plasmid's Addgene catalogue record and pLannotate feature annotations shown in this document.]
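Description:
pMW41 (pET-His-MBP-SUMO-R2Bm-SII) is a 9,652 bp bacterial expression plasmid built on the pET45b(+) backbone for producing the protein encoded by the R2Bm ORF, the reverse transcriptase-like protein of the Bombyx mori R2 non-LTR retrotransposon that inserts into rDNA. It is propagated in E. coli under ampicillin selection (β-lactamase with its own promoter). It carries a ColE1/pMB1-type origin together with the pBR322 bom region and the rop gene, plus an f1 phage origin. The catalogue lists it as high copy, although rop is normally associated with reduced copy number. Short tetracycline-resistance fragments annotated around lacI are backbone remnants rather than functional markers.

Expression is driven by a T7 promoter followed by a lac operator and the T7 gene 10 ribosome binding site, and ends at a T7 terminator. The plasmid-borne lacI gene supplies repressor, so transcription requires a host providing T7 RNA polymerase and is induced with IPTG.

The roughly 3 kb R2Bm coding sequence, inserted by Gibson assembly, is fused at its N terminus to a 14xHis tag, cytosolic maltose-binding protein (no signal sequence) and a bdSUMO domain, and at its C terminus to a Twin-StrepII tag. The feature table annotates MBP and a SUMO-like fragment (matched to a rice homologue). It does not annotate the His tag, the R2Bm ORF or the Strep tag, which presumably lie in the unannotated regions upstream of MBP and between the SUMO fragment and the terminator. The small "SET1" hit near the terminator is probably an incidental match.

His and Strep tags at opposite ends allow two-step affinity purification that should favour full-length protein. MBP typically aids solubility, and SUMO modules are commonly used as sites for specific protease removal of N-terminal tags. The associated work concerns the structure of R2 initiating target-primed reverse transcription, which fits use of this plasmid to make recombinant protein for biochemical and structural studies.
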