Addgene plasmid #209290: pMW41: pET-His-MBP-SUMO-R2Bm-SII
Purpose: Expresses the R2Bm ORF in E. coli
Depositing lab: Feng Zhang. Depositing organization: Broad Institute. Publication: Structure of the R2 non-LTR retrotransposon initiating target-primed reverse transcription. Wilkinson ME, Frangieh CJ, Macrae RK, Zhang F. Science. 2023 Apr 21;380(6642):301-308. doi: 10.1126/science.adg7883. Epub 2023 Apr 6. PubMed 37023171.
Backbone
  Vector backbone: pET45b(+)
  Backbone manufacturer: Millipore Sigma
  Backbone size w/o insert (bp): 6640
  Total vector size (bp): 9652
  Modifications to backbone: add 14xHis-MBP-bdSUMO and TwinStrepII tags
  Vector type: Bacterial Expression
Growth in bacteria
  Bacterial resistance: Ampicillin, 100 μg/mL
  Growth temperature: 37°C
  Growth strain: DH5alpha
  Copy number: High Copy
Gene/Insert
  Gene/Insert name: R2 (alt names: R2Bm; Reverse transcriptase-like protein; Bombyx mori rDNA insertion element R2 (typeII), complete cds)
  Species: Bombyx mori
  Insert size (bp): 3012
  GenBank ID: M16558.1
  Promoter: T7
  Tag / fusion protein: His (N terminal on backbone); MBP (N terminal on backbone); bdSUMO (N terminal on backbone); StrepII (C terminal on backbone)
  Cloning method: Gibson Cloning
  Sequencing primers: 5′ Whole plasmid sequencing; 3′ Whole plasmid sequencing
Terms and licenses: Academic/Nonprofit Terms; Industry Terms: Not Available to Industry
How to cite: pMW41: pET-His-MBP-SUMO-R2Bm-SII was a gift from Feng Zhang (Addgene plasmid # 209290 ; http://n2t.net/addgene:209290 ; RRID:Addgene_209290)
